>Addgene plasmid #209403 | pGG-cTP-TurboID-GFP | addgene full sequence | sequence record 418471 | Addgene NGS Result
GAAAACTCACGTTAAGGGATTTTGGTCATGAGATTATCAAAAAGGATCTTCACCTAGATCATCGGAAGAA
CGGCAACTAAGCTGCCGGGTTTGAAACACGGATGATCTCGCGGAGGGTAGCATGTTGATTGTAACGATGA
CAGAGCGTTGCTGCCTGTGATCAATTCGGGCACGAACCCAGTGGACATAAGCCTGTTCGGTTCGTAAGCT
GTAATGCAAGTAGCGTATGCGCTCACGCAACTGGTCCAGAACCTTGACCGAACGCAGCGGTGGTAACGGC
GCAGTGGCGGTTTTCATGGCTTGTTATGACTGTTTTTTTGGGGTACAGTCTATGCCTCGGGCATCCAAGC
AGCAAGCGCGTTACGCCGTGGGTCGATGTTTGATGTTATGGAGCAGCAACGATGTTACGCAGCAGGGCAG
TCGCCCTAAAACAAAGTTAAACATCATGGGGGAAGCGGTGATCGCCGAAGTATCGACTCAACTATCAGAG
GTAGTTGGCGTCATCGAGCGCCATCTCGAACCGACGTTGCTGGCCGTACATTTGTACGGCTCCGCAGTGG
ATGGCGGCCTGAAGCCACACAGTGATATTGATTTGCTGGTTACGGTGACCGTAAGGCTTGATGAAACAAC
GCGGCGAGCTTTGATCAACGACCTTTTGGAAACTTCGGCTTCCCCTGGAGAGAGCGAGATTCTCCGCGCT
GTAGAAGTCACCATTGTTGTGCACGACGACATCATTCCGTGGCGTTATCCAGCTAAGCGCGAACTGCAAT
TTGGAGAATGGCAGCGCAATGACATTCTTGCAGGTATCTTCGAGCCAGCCACGATCGACATTGATCTGGC
TATCTTGCTGACAAAAGCAAGAGAACATAGCGTTGCCTTGGTAGGTCCAGCGGCGGAGGAACTCTTTGAT
CCGGTTCCTGAACAGGATCTATTTGAGGCGCTAAATGAAACCTTAACGCTATGGAACTCGCCGCCCGACT
GGGCTGGCGATGAGCGAAATGTAGTGCTTACGTTGTCCCGCATTTGGTACAGCGCAGTAACCGGCAAAAT
CGCGCCGAAGGATGTCGCTGCCGACTGGGCAATGGAGCGCCTGCCGGCCCAGTATCAGCCCGTCATACTT
GAAGCTAGACAGGCTTATCTTGGACAAGAAGAAGATCGCTTGGCCTCGCGCGCAGATCAGTTGGAAGAAT
TTGTCCACTACGTGAAAGGCGAGATCACCAAGGTAGTCGGCAAATAATGTCTAGCTAGAAATTCGTTCAA
GCCGACGCCGCTTCGCGGCGCGGCTTAACTCAAGCGTTAGATGCACTAAGCACATAATTGCTCACAGCCA
AACTATCAGGTCAAGTCTGCTTTTATTATTTTTAAGCGTGCATAATAAGCCCTACACAAATTGGGAGATA
TATCATGCATGACCAAAATCCCTTAACGTGAGTTTTCGTTCCACTGAGCGTCAGACCCCGTAGAAAAGAT
CAAAGGATCTTCTGCCATTTTTGGGGTGAGGCCGTTCGCGGCCGAGGGGCGCAGCCCCTGGGGGGATGGG
AGCTCGGTGCCTTGATGTGGGCGCCGGCGGTCGAGTGGCGACGGCGCGGCTTGTCCGCGCCCTGGTAGAT
TGCCTGGCCGTAGGCCAGCCATTTTTGAGCGGCCAGCGGCCGCGATAGGCCGACGCGAAGCGGCGGGGCG
TAGGGAGCGCAGCGACCGAAGGGTAGGCGCTTTTTGCAGCTCTTCGGCTGTGCGCTGGCCAGACAGTTAT
GCACAGGCCAGGCGGGTTTTAAGAGTTTTAATAAGTTTTAAAGAGTTTTAGGCGGAAAAATCGCCTTTTT
TCTCTTTTATATCAGTCACTTACATGTGTGACCGGTTCCCAATGTACGGCTTTGGGTTCCCAATGTACGG
GTTCCGGTTCCCAATGTACGGCTTTGGGTTCCCAATGTACGTGCTATCCACAGGAAAGAAGCTTTTTCGA
CCTTTTTCCCCTGCTAGGGCAATTTGCCCTAGCATCTGCTCCGTACATTAGGAACCGGCGGATGCTTCGC
CCTCGATCAGGTTGCGGTAGCGCATGACTAGGATCGGGCCAGCCTGCCCCGCCTCCTCCTTCAAATCGTA
CTCCGGCAGGTCATTTGACCCGATCAGCTTGCGCACGGTGAAACAGAACTTCTTGAACTCTCCGGCGCTG
CCACTGCGTTCGTAGATCGTCTTGAACAACCATCTGGCTTCTGCCTTGCCTGCGGCGCGGCGTGCCAGGC
GGTAGAGAAAACGGCCGATGCCGGGATCGATCAAAAAGTAATCGGGGTGAACCGTCAGCACGTCCGGGTT
CTTGCCTTCTGTGATCTCGCGGTACATCCAATCAGCTAGCTCGATCTCGATGTACTCCGGCCGCCCGGTT
TCGCTCTTTACGATCTTGTAGCGGCTAATCAAGGCTTCACCCTCGGATACCGTCACCAGGCGGCCGTTCT
TGGCCTTCTTCGTACGCTGCATGGCAACGTGCGTGGTGTTTAACCGAATGCAGGTTTCTACCAGGTCGTC
TTTCTGCTTTCCGCCATCGGCTCGCCGGCAGAACTTGAGTACGTCCGCAACGTGTGGACGGAACACGCGG
CCGGGCTTGTCTCCCTTCCCTTCCCGGTATCGGTTCATGGATTCGGTTAGATGGGAAACCGCCATCAGTA
CCAGGTCGTAATCCCACACACTGGCCATGCCGGCCGGCCCTGCGGAAACCTCTACGTGCCCGTCTGGAAG
CTCGTAGCGGATCACCTCGCCAGCTCGTCGGTCACGCTTCGACAGACGGAAAACGGCCACGTCCATGATG
CTGCGACTATCGCGGGTGCCCACGTCATAGAGCATCGGAACGAAAAAATCTGGTTGCTCGTCGCCCTTGG
GCGGCTTCCTAATCGACGACGCACCGGCTGCCGGCGGTTGCCGGGATTCTTTGCGGATTCGATCAGCGGC
CGCTTGCCACGATTCACCGGGGCGTGCTTCTGCCTCGATGCGTTGCCGCTGGGCGGCCTGCGCGGCCTTC
AACTTCTCCACCAGGTCATCACCCAGCGCCGCGCCGATTTGTACCGGGCCGGATGGTTTGCGACCGCTCA
CGCCGATTCCTCGGGCTTGGGGGTTCCAGTGCCATTGCAGGGCCGGCAGACAACCCAGCCGCTTACGCCT
GGCCAACCGCCCGTTCCTCCACACATGGGGCATTCCACGGCGTCGGTGCCTGGTTGTTCTTGATTTTCCA
TGCCGCCTCCTTTAGCCGCTAAAATTCATCTACTCATTTATTCATTTGCTCATTTACTCTGGTAGCTGCG
CGATGTATTCAGATAGCAGCTCGGTAATGGTCTTGCCTTGGCGTACCGCGTACATCTTCAGCTTGGTGTG
ATCCTCCGCCGGCAACTGAAAGTTGACCCGCTTCATGGCTGGCGTGTCTGCCAGGCTGGCCAACGTTGCA
GCCTTGCTGCTGCGTGCGCTCGGACGGCCGGCACTTAGCGTGTTTGTGCTTTTGCTCATTTTCTCTTTAC
CTCATTAACTCAAATGAGTTTTGATTTAATTTCAGCGGCCAGCGCCTGGACCTCGCGGGCAGCGTCGCCC
TCGGGTTCTGATTCAAGAACGGTTGTGCCGGCGGCGGCAGTGCCTGGGTAGCTCACGCGCTGCGTGATAC
GGGACTCAAGAATGGGCAGCTCGTACCCGGCCAGCGCCTCGGCAACCTCACCGCCGATGCGCGTGCCTTT
GATCGCCCGCGACACGACAAAGGCCGCTTGTAGCCTTCCATCCGTGACCTCAATGCGCTGCTTAACCAGC
TCCACCAGGTCGGCGGTGGCCCATATGTCGTAAGGGCTTGGCTGCACCGGAATCAGCACGAAGTCGGCTG
CCTTGATCGCGGACACAGCCAAGTCCGCCGCCTGGGGCGCTCCGTCGATCACTACGAAGTCGCGCCGGCC
GATGGCCTTCACGTCGCGGTCAATCGTCGGGCGGTCGATGCCGACAACGGTTAGCGGTTGATCTTCCCGC
ACGGCCGCCCAATCGCGGGCACTGCCCTGGGGATCGGAATCGACTAACAGAACATCGGCCCCGGCGAGTT
GCAGGGCGCGGGCTAGATGGGTTGCGATGGTCGTCTTGCCTGACCCGCCTTTCTGGTTAAGTACAGCGAT
AACCTTCATGCGTTCCCCTTGCGTATTTGTTTATTTACTCATCGCATCATATACGCAGCGACCGCATGAC
GCAAGCTGTTTTACTCAAATACACATCACCTTTTTAGACGGCGGCGCTCGGTTTCTTCAGCGGCCAAGCT
GGCCGGCCAGGCCGCCAGCTTGGCATCAGACAAACCGGCCAGGATTTCATGCAGCCGCACGGCTGATGGG
CTGCCTGTATCGAGTGGTGATTTTGTGCCGAGCTGCCGGTCGGGGAGCTGTTGGCTGGCTGGTGGCAGGA
TATATTGTGGTGTAAACAAATTGACGCTTAGACAACTTAATAACACATTGCGGACGTTTTTAATGTACTG
GGGTGGATTACGGAAGACAATACGGCGGAGATTAGCCTTTTCAATTTCAGAAAGAATGCTAACCCACAGA
TGGTTAGAGAGGCTTACGCAGCACGACTCATCAAGACGATCTACCCGAGCAATAATCTCCAGGAAATCAA
ATACCTTCCCAAGAAGGTTAAAGATGCAGTCAAAAGATTCAGGACTAACTGCATCAAGAACACAGAGAAA
GATATATTTCTCAAGATCAGAAGTACTATTCCAGTATGGACGATTCAAGGCTTGCTTCACAAACCAAGGC
AAGTAATAGAGATTGGAGTCTCTAAAAAGGTAGTTCCCACTGAATCAAAGGCCATGGAGTCAAAGATTCA
AATAGAGGACCTAACAGAACTCGCCGTAAAGACTGGCGAACAGTTCATACAGAGTCTCTTACGACTCAAT
GACAAGAAGAAAATCTTCGTCAACATGGTGGAGCACGACACACTTGTCTACTCCAAAAATATCAAAGATA
CAGTCTCAGAAGAGCAAAGGGCAATTGAGACTTTTCAACAAAGGGTAATATCCGGAAACCTCCTCGGATT
CCATTGCCCAGCTATCTGTCACTTTATTGTGAAGATAGTGGAAAAGGAAGGTGGCTCCTACAAATGCCAT
CATTGCGATAAAGGAAAGGCCATCGTTGAAGATGCCTCTGCCGACAGTGGTCCCAAAGATGGACCCCCAC
CCACGAGGAGCATCGTGGAAAAAGAACACGTTCCAACCACGACTTCAAAGCAAGTGGATTGATGTGATAT
CTCCACTGACGTAAGGGATGACGCACAATCCCACTATCCTTCGCAAGACCCTTCCTCTATATAAGGAAGT
TCATTTCATTTGGAGAGAACACGCACCATGGCTTCCTCTATGCTCTCTTCCGCTACTATGGTTGCCTCTC
CGGCTCAGGCCACTATGGTCGCTCCTTTCAACGGACTTAAGTCCTCCGCTGCCTTCCCAGCCACCCGCAA
GGCTAACAACGACATTACTTCCATCACAAGCAACGGCGGAAGAGTTAACTGCATGCAGGTGTGGCCTCCG
ATTGGAAAGAAGAAGTTTGAGACTCTCTCTTACCTTCCTGACCTTACCGATTCCGAAATGTACCCGTATG
ATGTTCCGGATTACGCTGGCTATCCCTACGACGTGCCCGACTATGCCGGGTACCCCTATGACGTCCCAGA
CTACGCAGCTAGCAAAGACAATACTGTGCCTCTGAAGCTGATCGCTCTCCTGGCTAATGGCGAGTTCCAT
AGTGGCGAACAGCTGGGAGAAACCCTGGGCATGTCCAGGGCCGCTATCAACAAGCACATTCAGACTCTGC
GCGACTGGGGCGTGGACGTGTTCACCGTGCCCGGAAAGGGCTACTCTCTGCCCGAGCCTATCCCGCTGCT
GAACGCTAAACAGATTCTGGGACAGCTGGACGGCGGGAGCGTGGCAGTCCTGCCTGTGGTCGACTCCACC
AATCAGTACCTGCTGGATCGAATCGGCGAGCTGAAGAGTGGGGATGCTTGCATTGCAGAATATCAGCAGG
CAGGGAGAGGAAGCAGAGGGAGGAAATGGTTCTCTCCTTTTGGAGCTAACCTGTACCTGAGTATGTTTTG
GCGCCTGAAGCGGGGACCAGCAGCAATCGGCCTGGGCCCGGTCATCGGAATTGTCATGGCAGAAGCGCTG
CGAAAGCTGGGAGCAGACAAGGTGCGAGTCAAATGGCCCAATGACCTGTATCTGCAGGATAGAAAGCTGG
CAGGCATCCTGGTGGAGCTGGCCGGAATAACAGGCGATGCTGCACAGATCGTCATTGGCGCCGGGATTAA
CGTGGCTATGAGGCGCGTGGAGGAAAGCGTGGTCAATCAGGGCTGGATCACACTGCAGGAAGCAGGGATT
AACCTGGACAGGAATACTCTGGCCGCTACGCTGATCCGAGAGCTGCGGGCAGCCCTGGAACTGTTCGAGC
AGGAAGGCCTGGCTCCATATCTGCCACGGTGGGAGAAGCTGGATAACTTCATCAATAGACCCGTGAAGCT
GATCATTGGGGACAAAGAGATTTTCGGGATTAGCCGGGGGATTGATAAACAGGGAGCCCTGCTGCTGGAA
CAGGACGGAGTTATCAAACCCTGGATGGGCGGAGAAATCAGTCTGCGGTCTGCCGAAAAGAAGGGAGGTG
GAGGAGGTTCTGGAGGCGGTGGAAGTGGTGGCGGAGGTAGCGTGAGCAAGGGCGAGGAGCTGTTCACCGG
GGTGGTGCCCATCCTGGTCGAGCTGGACGGCGACGTAAACGGCCACAAGTTCAGCGTGTCCGGCGAGGGC
GAGGGCGATGCCACCTACGGCAAGCTGACCCTGAAGTTCATCTGCACCACCGGCAAGCTGCCCGTGCCCT
GGCCCACCCTCGTGACCACCTTCACCTACGGCGTGCAGTGCTTCAGCCGCTACCCCGACCACATGAAGCA
GCACGACTTCTTCAAGTCCGCCATGCCCGAAGGCTACGTCCAGGAGCGCACCATCTTCTTCAAGGACGAC
GGCAACTACAAGACCCGCGCCGAGGTGAAGTTCGAGGGCGACACCCTGGTGAACCGCATCGAGCTGAAGG
GCATCGACTTCAAGGAGGACGGCAACATCCTGGGGCACAAGCTGGAGTACAACTACAACAGCCACAACGT
CTATATCATGGCCGACAAGCAGAAGAACGGCATCAAGGTGAACTTCAAGATCCGCCACAACATCGAGGAC
GGCAGCGTGCAGCTCGCCGACCACTACCAGCAGAACACCCCCATCGGCGACGGCCCCGTGCTGCTGCCCG
ACAACCACTACCTGAGCACCCAGTCCGCCCTGAGCAAAGACCCCAACGAGAAGCGCGATCACATGGTCCT
GCTGGAGTTCGTGACCGCCGCCGGGATCACTCACGGCATGGACGAGCTGTACAAGTAAAATCGATCGTTC
AAACATTTGGCAATAAAGTTTCTTAAGATTGAATCCTGTTGCCGGTCTTGCGATGATTATCATATAATTT
CTGTTGAATTACGTTAAGCATGTAATAATTAACATGTAATGCATGACGTTATTTATGAGATGGGTTTTTA
TGATTAGAGTCCCGCAATTATACATTTAATACGCGATAGAAAACAAAATATAGCGCGCAAACTAGGATAA
ATTATCGCGCGCGGTGTCATCTATGTTACTAGATCTGAGTGACCTAAGCTAGCCTAGTGTCGGGCTTGTC
TTCTCTGGTTTAAACTATCAGTGTTTGACAGGATATATTGGCGGGTAAACCTAAGAGAAAAGAGCGTTTA
TTAGAATAATCGGATATTTAAAAGGGCGTGAAAAGGTTTATCCGTTCGTCCATTTGTATGTGCCAACCAC
AGGAACCGTAAAAAGGCCGCGTTGCTGGCGTTTTTCCATAGGCTCCGCCCCCCTGACGAGCATCACAAAA
ATCGACGCTCAAGTCAGAGGTGGCGAAACCCGACAGGACTATAAAGATACCAGGCGTTTCCCCCTGGAAG
CTCCCTCGTGCGCTCTCCTGTTCCGACCCTGCCGCTTACCGGATACCTGTCCGCCTTTCTCCCTTCGGGA
AGCGTGGCGCTTTCTCATAGCTCACGCTGTAGGTATCTCAGTTCGGTGTAGGTCGTTCGCTCCAAGCTGG
GCTGTGTGCACGAACCCCCCGTTCAGCCCGACCGCTGCGCCTTATCCGGTAACTATCGTCTTGAGTCCAA
CCCGGTAAGACACGACTTATCGCCACTGGCAGCAGCCACTGGTAACAGGATTAGCAGAGCGAGGTATGTA
GGCGGTGCTACAGAGTTCTTGAAGTGGTGGCCTAACTACGGCTACACTAGAAGGACAGTATTTGGTATCT
GCGCTCTGCTGAAGCCAGTTACCTTCGGAAAAAGAGTTGGTAGCTCTTGATCCGGCAAACAAACCACCGC
TGGTAGCGGTGGTTTTTTTGTTTGCAAGCAGCAGATTACGCGCAGAAAAAAAGGATCTCAAGAAGATCCT
TTGATCTTTTCTACGGGGTCTGACGCTCAGTGGAAC
Features (pLannotate 1.2.2; 15 found; start..end, strand, type, name):
    184..207     +  promoter       Pc promoter (fragment): intI1 (promoter lies within the coding sequence); class 1 integron promoter
    383..439     +  CDS            GmR (fragment): gentamycin acetyltransferase; aacC1; confers resistance to gentamycin
    450..1237    +  CDS            SmR (fragment): aminoglycoside adenylyltransferase (Murphy, 1985); aadA; confers resistance to spectinomycin and streptomycin
   1482..1542    -  rep_origin     oriV (fragment): incP origin of replication
   1748..1942    -  rep_origin     pVS1 oriV: origin of replication for the Pseudomonas plasmid pVS1 (Heeb et al., 2000)
   2008..3081    -  CDS            pVS1 RepA: replication protein from the Pseudomonas plasmid pVS1 (Heeb et al., 2000)
   3510..4139    -  CDS            pVS1 StaA: stability protein from the Pseudomonas plasmid pVS1 (Heeb et al., 2000)
   4403..4427    +  misc_feature   LB T-DNA repeat: left border repeat from nopaline C58 T-DNA
   4996..5337    +  promoter       CaMV 35S promoter: strong constitutive promoter from cauliflower mosaic virus
   5348..5590    +  CDS            RBCS-1A (fragment): RBS1A_ARATH - Also known as ATS1A. Experimental evidence at protein level: Swiss-Prot protein existence level 1. RuBisCO catalyzes two reactions: the carboxylation of D- ribulose 1,5-bisphosphate, the primary event in carbon dioxide fixation, as well as the oxidative fragmentation of the pentose substrate. Both reactions occur simultaneously and in competition at the same active site. Although the small subunit is not catalytic it is essential for maximal activity. From Arabidopsis thaliana (Mouse-ear cress).
   5684..6640    +  CDS            TurboID: mutant of the E. coli biotin ligase BioID engineered for improved catalytic efficiency (Branon et al., 2018)
   6692..7408    +  CDS            EGFP: the original enhanced GFP (Yang et al., 1996) mammalian codon-optimized
   7413..7665    +  terminator     NOS terminator: nopaline synthase terminator and poly(A) signal
   7726..7750    +  misc_feature   RB T-DNA repeat: right border repeat from nopaline C58 T-DNA
   7873..8461    -  rep_origin     ori: high-copy-number ColE1/pMB1/pBR322/pUC origin of replication
