[The description below was written by a language model from this plasmid's Addgene catalogue record and pLannotate feature annotations shown in this document.]
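Description:
pGG-cTP-TurboID-GFP is a plant expression plasmid of about 8.5 kb built on the Golden Gate level II backbone LII alpha F1-2. It has the layout of a binary T-DNA vector. A high-copy ColE1/pUC-type origin supports propagation in E. coli, while the pVS1 origin with its RepA replication protein and StaA stability protein allows maintenance in Agrobacterium. Bacterial selection is by spectinomycin, conferred by an aadA (SmR) aminoglycoside adenylyltransferase gene. The short fragments annotated upstream as an integron Pc promoter and a gentamicin acetyltransferase appear to be remnants of the resistance cassette's origin. No plant selectable marker is annotated between the borders, consistent with transient use.

Between the nopaline-type left and right T-DNA border repeats sits a single expression cassette. The constitutive CaMV 35S promoter drives an N-terminal fragment of Arabidopsis RuBisCO small subunit 1A (RBCS-1A, AT1G67090), which serves as the chloroplast transit peptide. This is followed by TurboID, the engineered high-activity E. coli BirA biotin ligase, then a C-terminal EGFP, and the cassette ends with the NOS terminator. The depositor notes that a 3xHA-TurboID sequence was the amplification source. An HA tag may therefore lie in the unannotated gap between the transit peptide and TurboID, although the feature table does not mark one. The catalogue insert name reads "PM-3XHA-TurboID", which conflicts with the plasmid name, stated purpose and annotated RBCS-1A fragment. All of these point to chloroplast rather than plasma membrane targeting.

The plasmid belongs to a toolbox for TurboID-based proximity labeling in Nicotiana benthamiana. It is intended for transient expression in planta, with the GFP fusion used to visualize and confirm the subcellular localization of chloroplast-targeted TurboID.
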