Addgene plasmid #209403: pGG-cTP-TurboID-GFP
Purpose: Transiently expressing and visualizing the subcellular localization of TurboID fused with a chloroplast transit peptide (cTP) in planta
Depositing lab: Rosa Lozano-Durán. Depositing organization: Center for Plant Molecular Biology (ZMBP). Publication: The Ti-TAN plasmid toolbox for TurboID-based proximity labeling assays in Nicotiana benthamiana. Tan H, Zhou Y, Dinius E, Lozano-Duran R. J Integr Plant Biol. 2024 Jan 31. doi: 10.1111/jipb.13610. PubMed 38294100.
Backbone
  Vector backbone: LII alpha F1-2
  Backbone manufacturer: Parniske lab
  Vector type: Plant Expression
Growth in bacteria
  Bacterial resistance: Spectinomycin, 50 μg/mL
  Growth temperature: 37°C
  Growth strain: DH5alpha
  Copy number: High Copy
Gene/Insert
  Gene/Insert name: PM-3XHA-TurbOID
  Species: (TurboID) BirA from E. coli. cTP is RIBULOSE BISPHOSPHATE CARBOXYLASE SMALL CHAIN 1A (AT1G67090).
  Promoter: Cauliflower mosaic virus (CaMV) 35S promoter
  Tag / fusion protein: GFP (C terminal on insert)
  Cloning method: Unknown
  Sequencing primers: 5′ 35S promoter; 3′ ACCGCGCGCGATAATTTAT
Terms and licenses: Academic/Nonprofit Terms; Industry Terms: Not Available to Industry
Depositor comments: 3XHA-TurboID sequence was amplified from 3xHA-TurboID-NLS_pCDNA3 (Addgene#107171).
How to cite: pGG-cTP-TurboID-GFP was a gift from Rosa Lozano-Durán (Addgene plasmid # 209403 ; http://n2t.net/addgene:209403 ; RRID:Addgene_209403)
